>Addgene plasmid #25254 | KIF3B | depositor partial sequence | sequence record 11728 | Author sequence
AGCTCAGAGTCAGTCAGGGTGGTGGTTCGCTGTCGGCCCATGAATGGCAAGGAAAAGGCTGCTTCGTATG
ACAAAGTGGTGGATGTGGATGTTAAGCTGGGGCAGGTGTCTGTGAAGAACCCCAAAGGGACGGCCCATGA
AATGCCCAAGACCTTCACCTTTGATGCCGTCTATGACTGGAATGCCAAGCAGTTTGAACTGTACGATGAG
ACGTTCCGACCACTTGTTGACTCTGTCCTGCAAGGTTTCAATGGAACCATTTTTGCCTATGGACAAACTG
GGACAGGAAAAACCTACACCATGGAAGGAATCCGTGGTGACCCTGAAAAAAGAGGAGTCATTCCTAACTC
ATTTGACCATATCTTCACCCACATCTCTCGATCCCAGAATCAACAATACCTGGTCAGGGCTTCTTACTTA
GAGATCTACCAGGAGGAGATCCGAGATTTGCTCTCAAAGGATCAGACCAAAAGGCTTGAGCTCAAAGAGA
GGCCTGACACAGGAGTGTATGTGAAAGACCTGTCTTCCTTTGTCACCAAGAGTGTGAAGGAGATAGAGCA
TGTGATGAATGTGGGGAACCAGAACCGTTCTGTCGGTGCTACCAACATGAACGAGCACAGCTCGCGTTCT
CATGCAATTTTCGTTATCACTATTGAGTGCAGCGAGGTGGGCCTCGATGGTGAAAACCACATCCGTGTAG
GAAAATTGAACCTTGTAGATCTTGCTGGCAGCGAACGGCAAGCCAAGACCGGCGCACAAGGGGAGAGATT
AAAAGAAGCTACCAAGATCAACCTCTCCCTTTCCGCTTGGGGTAATGTCATCTCTGCTCTAGTGGACGGC
AAAAGCACTCACATTCCATATCGGGACTCAAAGCTTACCAGGCTCCTCCAAGATTCCCTTGGTGGCAATG
CCAAGACTGTGATGGTGGCCAACGTGGGGCCTGCCTCTTACAACGTAGAAGAGACTCTGACCACTCTGCG
ATATGCCAACCGTGCCAAAAACATTAAGAACAAACCAAGGGTCAATGAGGACCCCAAGGATGCCCTCCTT
CGAGAATTCCAG
