>Addgene plasmid #25254 | KIF3B | addgene partial sequence | sequence record 31334 | 25254 with T7
CTCTGAATATTTTGTTTACTTTAAGAAGGAGATATACCATGCATCATCATCATCATCACAGCAGCGGCAG
AGAAAACTTGTATTTCCAGGGCAGCTCAGAGTCAGTCAGGGTGGTGGTTCGCTGTCGGCCCATGAATGGC
AAGGAAAAGGCTGCTTCGTATGACAAAGTGGTGGATGTGGATGTTAAGCTGGGGCAGGTGTCTGTGAAGA
ACCCCAAAGGGACGGCCCATGAAATGCCCAAGACCTTCACCTTTGATGCCGTCTATGACTGGAATGCCAA
GCAGTTTGAACTGTACGATGAGACGTTCCGACCACTTGTTGACTCTGTCCTGCAAGGTTTCAATGGAACC
ATTTTTGCCTATGGACAAACTGGGACAGGAAAAACCTACACCATGGAAGGAATCCGTGGTGACCCTGAAA
AAAGAGGAGTCATTCCTAACTCATTTGACCATATCTTCACCCACATCTCTCGATCCCAGAATCAACAATA
CCTGGTCAGGGCTTCTTACTTAGAGATCTACCAGGAGGAGATCCGAGATTTGCTCTCAAAGGATCAGACC
AAAAGGCTTGAGCTCAAAGAGAGGCCTGACACAGGAGTGTATGTGAAAGACCTGTCTTCCTTTGTCACCA
AGAGTGTGAAGGAGATAGAGCATGTGATGAATGTGGGGAACCAGAACCGTTCTGTCGGTGCTACCAACAT
GAACGAGCACAGCTCGCGTTCTCATGCAATTTTCGTTATCACTATTGAGTGCAGCGAGGTGGGCCTCGAT
GGTGAAAACCACATCCGTGTAGGAAAATTGAACCTTGTAGATCTTGCTGGCAGCGAACGGCAAGCCAAGA
CCGGCGCACAAGGGGAGAGATTAAAAGAAGCTACCAAGATCAACCTCT
