[The description below was written by a language model from this plasmid's Addgene catalogue record.]
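Description:
KIF3B is a bacterial expression plasmid built on the pET28-MHL backbone, a pET28-derived vector from a structural genomics consortium, with a recorded backbone size of 7325 bp without insert. It is selected with kanamycin, is listed as low copy, and is propagated in a standard cloning strain (DH5alpha). The record does not include a feature table, so the origin of replication and the exact regulatory elements are not explicitly stated. However, the recommended sequencing primers (T7 forward and T7 terminator) are consistent with the usual pET arrangement, in which the insert sits between a T7 promoter and T7 terminator and is expressed in hosts that supply T7 RNA polymerase.

The insert is a 1062 bp fragment of human KIF3B (kinesin family member 3B) encoding residues S6 to Q359 rather than the full open reading frame, introduced by restriction enzyme cloning. KIF3B is a kinesin family motor protein, and this truncated construct carries an N-terminal His tag, which allows purification of the recombinant protein by immobilised metal affinity chromatography. The record does not say whether a protease cleavage site lies between the tag and the insert.

The stated purpose is bacterial production of protein for structure determination, and the depositor links the construct to a deposited crystal structure in the Protein Data Bank. It is therefore suited to producing a defined, crystallisable KIF3B fragment for structural or biochemical work, not to studies that need the full-length protein.
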