Addgene plasmid #25254: KIF3B
Purpose: Bacterial expression for structure determination; may not be full ORF
Depositing lab: Cheryl Arrowsmith. Depositing organization: University of Toronto.
Backbone
  Vector backbone: pET28-MHL
  Backbone manufacturer: SGC
  Backbone size w/o insert (bp): 7325
  Vector type: Bacterial Expression
Growth in bacteria
  Bacterial resistance: Kanamycin, 50 μg/mL
  Growth temperature: 37°C
  Growth strain: DH5alpha
  Copy number: Low Copy
Gene/Insert
  Gene/Insert name: KIF3B:S6-Q359 (alt names: PDB: 3B6U; kinesin family member 3B; KIF3B)
  Species: H. sapiens (human)
  Insert size (bp): 1062
  Mutation: Contains amino acids S6-Q359
  Entrez Gene: KIF3B (a.k.a. FLA8, HH0048, KLP-11, RP89)
  Tag / fusion protein: His (N terminal on insert)
  Cloning method: Restriction Enzyme
  Sequencing primers: 5′ T7; 3′ T7-term
Terms and licenses: Academic/Nonprofit Terms; Industry Terms: Not Available to Industry
Depositor comments: PDB: 3B6U. http://www.thesgc.org/structures/3B6U/
How to cite: KIF3B was a gift from Cheryl Arrowsmith (Addgene plasmid # 25254 ; http://n2t.net/addgene:25254 ; RRID:Addgene_25254)
